>Addgene plasmid #16061 | pcDNA3 hId1 | addgene full sequence | sequence record 198998 | Addgene NGS Result
CTTGTGTCGCTGAGTCGACCTCGAGCATGCATCTAGAGGGCCCTATTCTATAGTGTCACCTAAATGCTAG
AGCTCGCTGATCAGCCTCGACTGTGCCTTCTAGTTGCCAGCCATCTGTTGTTTGCCCCTCCCCCGTGCCT
TCCTTGACCCTGGAAGGTGCCACTCCCACTGTCCTTTCCTAATAAAATGAGGAAATTGCATCGCATTGTC
TGAGTAGGTGTCATTCTATTCTGGGGGGTGGGGTGGGGCAGGACAGCAAGGGGGAGGATTGGGAAGACAA
TAGCAGGCATGCTGGGGATGCGGTGGGCTCTATGGCTTCTGAGGCGGAAAGAACCAGCTGGGGCTCTAGG
GGGTATCCCC
[124 nt withheld, positions 361-484]
C
[91 nt withheld, positions 486-576]
A
[49 nt withheld, positions 578-626]
CCTTTGACGTTGGAGTCCACGTTCTTT
[37 nt withheld, positions 654-690]
ACCCTATCTCGGTCTATTCTTTTGATTTATAAGGGATTTTGCCGATTTCGGCCTATTGGTTAAAAAATGA
GCTGATTTAACAAAAATTTAACGCGAATTAATTCTGTGGAATGTGTGTCAGTTAGGGTGTGGAAAGTCCC
CAGGCTCCCCAGCAGGCAGAAGTATGCAAAGCATGCATCTCAATTAGTCAGCAACCAGGTGTGGAAAGTC
CCCAGGCTCCCCAGCAGGCAGAAGTATGCAAAGCATGCATCTCAATTAGTCAGCAACCATAGTCCCGCCC
CTAACTCCGCCCATCCCGCCCCTAACTCCGCCCAGTTCCGCCCATTCTCCGCCCCATGGCTGACTAATTT
TTTTTATTTATGCAGAGGCCGAGGCCGCCTCTGCCTCTGAGCTATTCCAGAAGTAGTGAGGAGGCTTTTT
TGGAGGCCTAGGCTTTTGCAAAAAGCTCCCGGGAGCTTGTATATCCATTTTCGGATCTGATCAAGAGACA
GGATGAGGATCGTTTCGCATGATTGAACAAGATGGATTGCACGCAGGTTCTCCGGCCGCTTGGGTGGAGA
GGCTATTCGGCTATGACTGGGCACAACAGACAATCGGCTGCTCTGATGCCGCCGTGTTCCGGCTGTCAGC
GCAGGGGCGCCCGGTTCTTTTTGTCAAGACCGACCTGTCCGGTGCCCTGAATGAACTGCAGGACGAGGCA
GCGCGGCTATCGTGGCTGGCCACGACGGGCGTTCCTTGCGCAGCTGTGCTCGACGTTGTCACTGAAGCGG
GAAGGGACTGGCTGCTATTGGGCGAAGTGCCGGGGCAGGATCTCCTGTCATCTCACCTTGCTCCTGCCGA
GAAAGTATCCATCATGGCTGATGCAATGCGGCGGCTGCATACGCTTGATCCGGCTACCTGCCCATTCGAC
CACCAAGCGAAACATCGCATCGAGCGAGCACGTACTCGGATGGAAGCCGGTCTTGTCGATCAGGATGATC
TGGACGAAGAGCATCAGGGGCTCGCGCCAGCCGAACTGTTCGCCAGGCTCAAGGCGCGCATGCCCGACGG
CGAGGATCTCGTCGTGACCCATGGCGATGCCTGCTTGCCGAATATCATGGTGGAAAATGGCCGCTTTTCT
GGATTCATCGACTGTGGCCGGCTGGGTGTGGCGGACCGCTATCAGGACATAGCGTTGGCTACCCGTGATA
TTGCTGAAGAGCTTGGCGGCGAATGGGCTGACCGCTTCCTCGTGCTTTACGGTATCGCCGCTCCCGATTC
GCAGCGCATCGCCTTCTATCGCCTTCTTGACGAGTTCTTCTGAGCGGGACTCTGGGGTTCGAAATGACCG
ACCAAGCGACGCCCAACCTGCCATCACGAGATTTCGATTCCACCGCCGCCTTCTATGAAAGGTTGGGCTT
CGGAATCGTTTTCCGGGACGCCGGCTGGATGATCCTCCAGCGCGGGGATCTCATGCTGGAGTTCTTCGCC
CACCCCAACTTGTTTATTGCAGCTTATAATGGTTACAAATAAAGCAATAGCATCACAAATTTCACAAATA
AAGCATTTTTTTCACTGCATTCTAGTTGTGGTTTGTCCAAACTCATCAATGTATCTTATCATGTCTGTAT
ACCGTCGACCTCTAGCTAGAGCTTGGCGTAATCATGGTCATAGCTGTTTCCTGTGTGAAATTGTTATCCG
CTCACAATTCCACACAACATACGAGCCGGAAGCATAAAGTGTAAAGCCTGGGGTGCCTAATGAGTGAGCT
AACTCACATTAATTGCGTTGCGCTCACTGCCCGCTTTCCAGTCGGGAAACCTGTCGTGCCAGCTGCATTA
ATGAATCGGCCAACGCGCGGGGAGAGGCGGTTTGCGTATTGGGCGCTCTTCCGCTTCCTCGCTCACTGAC
TCGCTGCGCTCGGTCGTTCGGCTGCGGCGAGCGGTATCAGCTCACTCAAAGGCGGTAATACGGTTATCCA
CAGAATCAGGGGATAACGCAGGAAAGAACATGTGAGCAAAAGGCCAGCAAAAGGCCAGGAACCGTAAAAA
GGCCGCGTTGCTGGCGTTTTTCCATAGGCTCCGCCCCCCTGACGAGCATCACAAAAATCGACGCTCAAGT
CAGAGGTGGCGAAACCCGACAGGACTATAAAGATACCAGGCGTTTCCCCCTGGAAGCTCCCTCGTGCGCT
CTCCTGTTCCGACCCTGCCGCTTACCGGATACCTGTCCGCCTTTCTCCCTTCGGGAAGCGTGGCGCTTTC
TCATAGCTCACGCTGTAGGTATCTCAGTTCGGTGTAGGTCGTTCGCTCCAAGCTGGGCTGTGTGCACGAA
CCCCCCGTTCAGCCCGACCGCTGCGCCTTATCCGGTAACTATCGTCTTGAGTCCAACCCGGTAAGACACG
ACTTATCGCCACTGGCAGCAGCCACTGGTAACAGGATTAGCAGAGCGAGGTATGTAGGCGGTGCTACAGA
GTTCTTGAAGTGGTGGCCTAACTACGGCTACACTAGAAGAACAGTATTTGGTATCTGCGCTCTGCTGAAG
CCAGTTACCTTCGGAAAAAGAGTTGGTAGCTCTTGATCCGGCAAACAAACCACCGCTGGTAGCGGTGGTT
TTTTTGTTTGCAAGCAGCAGATTACGCGCAGAAAAAAAGGATCTCAAGAAGATCCTTTGATCTTTTCTAC
GGGGTCTGACGCTCAGTGGAACGAAAACTCACGTTAAGGGATTTTGGTCATGAGATTATCAAAAAGGATC
TTCACCTAGATCCTTTTAAATTAAAAATGAAGTTTTAAATCAATCTAAAGTATATATGAGTAAACTTGGT
CTGACAGTTACCAATGCTTAATCAGTGAGGCACCTATCTCAGCGATCTGTCTATTTCGTTCATCCATAGT
TGCCTGACTCCCCGTCGTGTAGATAACTACGATACGGGAGGGCTTACCATCTGGCCCCAGTGCTGCAATG
ATACCGCGAGACCCACGCTCACCGGCTCCAGATTTATCAGCAATAAACCAGCCAGCCGGAAGGGCCGAGC
GCAGAAGTGGTCCTGCAACTTTATCCGCCTCCATCCAGTCTATTAATTGTTGCCGGGAAGCTAGAGTAAG
TAGTTCGCCAGTTAATAGTTTGCGCAACGTTGTTGCCATTGCTACAGGCATCGTGGTGTCACGCTCGTCG
TTTGGTATGGCTTCATTCAGCTCCGGTTCCCAACGATCAAGGCGAGTTACATGATCCCCCATGTTGTGCA
AAAAAGCGGTTAGCTCCTTCGGTCCTCCGATCGTTGTCAGAAGTAAGTTGGCCGCAGTGTTATCACTCAT
GGTTATGGCAGCACTGCATAATTCTCTTACTGTCATGCCATCCGTAAGATGCTTTTCTGTGACTGGTGAG
TACTCAACCAAGTCATTCTGAGAATAGTGTATGCGGCGACCGAGTTGCTCTTGCCCGGCGTCAATACGGG
ATAATACCGCGCCACATAGCAGAACTTTAAAAGTGCTCATCATTGGAAAACGTTCTTCGGGGCGAAAACT
CTCAAGGATCTTACCGCTGTTGAGATCCAGTTCGATGTAACCCACTCGTGCACCCAACTGATCTTCAGCA
TCTTTTACTTTCACCAGCGTTTCTGGGTGAGCAAAAACAGGAAGGCAAAATGCCGCAAAAAAGGGAATAA
GGGCGACACGGAAATGTTGAATACTCATACTCTTCCTTTTTCAATATTATTGAAGCATTTATCAGGGTTA
TTGTCTCATGAGCGGATACATATTTGAATGTATTTAGAAAAATAAACAAATAGGGGTTCCGCGCACATTT
CCCCGAAAAGTGCCACCTGACGTCGACGGATCGGGAGATCTCCCGATCCCCTATGGTGCACTCTCAGTAC
AATCTGCTCTGATGCCGCATAGTTAAGCCAGTATCTGCTCCCTGCTTGTGTGTTGGAGGTCGCTGAGTAG
TGCGCGAGCAAAATTTAAGCTACAACAAGGCAAGGCTTGACCGACAATTGCATGAAGAATCTGCTTAGGG
TTAGGCGTTTTGCGCTGCTTCGCGATGTACGGGCCAGATATACGCGTTGACATTGATTATTGACTAGTTA
TTAATAGTAATCAATTACGGGGTCATTAGTTCATAGCCCATATATGGAGTTCCGCGTTACATAACTTACG
GTAAATGGCCCGCCTGGCTGACCGCCCAACGACCCCCGCCCATTGACGTCAATAATGACGTATGTTCCCA
TAGTAACGCCAATAGGGACTTTCCATTGACGTCAATGGGTGGAGTATTTACGGTAAACTGCCCACTTGGC
AGTACATCAAGTGTATCATATGCCAAGTACGCCCCCTATTGACGTCAATGACGGTAAATGGCCCGCCTGG
CATTATGCCCAGTACATGACCTTATGGGACTTTCCTACTTGGCAGTACATCTACGTATTAGTCATCGCTA
TTACCATGGTGATGCGGTTTTGGCAGTACATCAATGGGCGTGGATAGCGGTTTGACTCACGGGGATTTCC
AAGTCTCCACCCCATTGACGTCAATGGGAGTTTGTTTTGGCACCAAAATCAACGGGACTTTCCAAAATGT
CGTAACAACTCCGCCCCATTGACGCAAATGGGCGGTAGGCGTGTACGGTGGGAGGTCTATATAAGCAGAG
CTCTCTGGCTAACTAGAGAACCCACTGCTTACTGGCTTATCGAAATTAATACGACTCACTATAGGGAGAC
CCAAGCTTGGTACCGAGCTCGGATCCACTAGTAACGGCCGCCAGTGTGCTGGAATTCGATATCAAGCTTA
TCGATACCGGGTCGACATGAAAGTCGCCAGTGGCAGCACCGCCACCGCCGCCGCGGGCCCCAGCTGCGCG
CTGAAGGCCGGCAAGACAGCGAGCGGTGCGGGCGAGGTGGTGCGCTGTCTGTCTGAGCAGAGCGTGGCCA
TCTCGCGCTGCGCCGGGGGCGCCGGGGCGCGCCTGCCTGCCCTGCTGGACGAGCAGCAGGTAAACGTGCT
GCTCTACGACATGAACGGCTGTTACTCACGCCTCAAGGAGCTGGTGCCCACCCTGCCCCAGAACCGCAAG
GTGAGCAAGGTGGAGATTCTCCAGCACGTCATCGACTACATCAGGGACCTTCAGTTGGAGCTGAACTCGG
AATCCGAAGTTGGAACCCCCGGGGGCCGAGGGCTGCCGGTCCGGGCTCCGCTCAGCACCCTCAACGGCGA
GATCAGCGCCCTGACGGCCGAGGCGGCATGCGTTCCTGCGGACGATCGCAT
Features (pLannotate 1.2.2; 22 found; start..end, strand, type, name):
     47..65      -  promoter       SP6 promoter: promoter for bacteriophage SP6 RNA polymerase
     91..315     +  polyA_signal   bGH poly(A) signal: bovine growth hormone polyadenylation signal
    319..340     +  promoter       SV40 promoter (fragment): SV40 enhancer and early promoter
    361..789     +  rep_origin     f1 ori (sequence partly withheld): f1 bacteriophage origin of replication; arrow indicates direction of (+) strand synthesis
    803..1132    +  promoter       SV40 promoter: SV40 enhancer and early promoter
   1199..1990    +  CDS            neo: KKA2_KLEPN - Also known as kan, nptII. Experimental evidence at protein level: Swiss-Prot protein existence level 1. Resistance to kanamycin, neomycin, paromomycin, ribostamycin, butirosin and gentamicin B. From Klebsiella pneumoniae.
   2014..2172    +  CDS            ble (fragment): BLE_KLEPN - Experimental evidence at protein level: Swiss-Prot protein existence level 1. Binding protein with a strong affinity to the bleomycin family of antibiotics. Binds to CL990; an antimitotic-antibiotic compound. From Klebsiella pneumoniae.
   2167..2288    +  polyA_signal   SV40 poly(A) signal: SV40 polyadenylation signal
   2361..2377    -  protein_bind   lac operator: The lac repressor binds to the lac operator to inhibit transcription in E. coli. This inhibition can be relieved by adding lactose or isopropyl-β-D-thiogalactopyranoside (IPTG). lac repressor encoded by lacI
   2385..2415    -  promoter       lac promoter: promoter for the E. coli lac operon
   2430..2451    -  protein_bind   CAP binding site: CAP binding activates transcription in the presence of cAMP. E. coli catabolite activator protein
   2464..2556    -  CDS            lacI (fragment): lac repressor; lacI; The lac repressor binds to the lac operator to inhibit transcription in E. coli. This inhibition can be relieved by adding lactose or isopropyl-β-D-thiogalactopyranoside (IPTG).
   2739..3327    -  rep_origin     ori: high-copy-number ColE1/pMB1/pBR322/pUC origin of replication
   3498..4358    -  CDS            AmpR: β-lactamase; bla; confers resistance to ampicillin, carbenicillin, and related antibiotics
   4359..4463    -  promoter       AmpR promoter: bla
   4522..4574    -  misc_feature   bom (fragment): basis of mobility region from pBR322
   4729..5108    +  enhancer       CMV enhancer: human cytomegalovirus immediate early enhancer
   5109..5312    +  promoter       CMV promoter: human cytomegalovirus (CMV) immediate early promoter
   5308..5341    +  LTR            5' LTR (truncated) (fragment): truncated 5' long terminal repeat (LTR) from HIV-1
   5357..5375    +  promoter       T7 promoter: promoter for bacteriophage T7 RNA polymerase
   5431..5459    +  misc_feature   MCS (fragment): pBluescript multiple cloning site
   5467..10      +  CDS            ID1 (across the origin): ID1_HUMAN - Also known as BHLHB24, ID. Experimental evidence at protein level: Swiss-Prot protein existence level 1. Transcriptional regulator (lacking a basic DNA binding domain) which negatively regulates the basic helix-loop-helix (bHLH) transcription factors by forming heterodimers and inhibiting their DNA binding and transcriptional activity. Implicated in regulating a variety of cellular processes, including cellular growth, senescence, differentiation, apoptosis, angiogenesis, and neoplastic transformation. Inhibits skeletal muscle and cardiac myocyte differentiation. Regulates the circ
