[The description below was written by a language model from this plasmid's Addgene catalogue record and pLannotate feature annotations shown in this document.]
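Description:
pcDNA3 hId1 is a mammalian expression plasmid built on the Invitrogen pcDNA3 backbone (about 5.4 kb) that carries the human ID1 coding sequence, an insert of roughly 500 bp cloned between EcoRI and XhoI sites that both remain intact. The sequenced plasmid is 5,921 nt. It is maintained in E. coli as a high-copy plasmid through a ColE1/pUC-type origin and selected with ampicillin via the β-lactamase gene. An f1 origin is also present, which in principle allows production of single-stranded DNA. For mammalian cells, a neomycin phosphotransferase cassette driven by the SV40 enhancer/early promoter and terminated by the SV40 polyadenylation signal permits G418 selection of stable transfectants.

The ID1 open reading frame, which spans the numbering origin of the circular sequence record, sits downstream of the human cytomegalovirus immediate-early enhancer and promoter and upstream of the bovine growth hormone polyadenylation signal, giving strong constitutive expression after transfection. T7 and SP6 phage promoters flank the cloning region, so sense or antisense transcripts could also be made in vitro. No epitope tag or reporter is annotated, so the protein appears to be expressed untagged. Several small annotations (fragments of ble, lacI, bom, an HIV-1 LTR and a pBluescript polylinker) are short partial matches, most likely backbone remnants or incidental similarities rather than functional elements.

ID1 encodes a helix-loop-helix protein that lacks a basic DNA-binding domain. It heterodimerises with bHLH transcription factors to block their DNA binding and transcriptional activity. The record does not state a specific purpose, but the design suits transient or stable overexpression of human ID1 to study its roles in growth, differentiation, senescence, angiogenesis and transformation.
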