Addgene plasmid #16061: pcDNA3 hId1
Depositing lab: Robert Benezra. Depositing organization: Memorial Sloan-Kettering Cancer Center.
Backbone
  Vector backbone: pcDNA3
  Backbone manufacturer: Invitrogen
  Backbone size w/o insert (bp): 5400
  Vector type: Mammalian Expression
  Selectable markers: Neomycin (select with G418)
Growth in bacteria
  Bacterial resistance: Ampicillin, 100 μg/mL
  Growth temperature: 37°C
  Growth strain: DH5alpha
  Copy number: High Copy
Gene/Insert
  Gene/Insert name: Id1
  Species: H. sapiens (human)
  Insert size (bp): 500
  Entrez Gene: ID1 (a.k.a. ID, bHLHb24)
  Cloning method: Restriction Enzyme; 5′ cloning site EcoRI (not destroyed); 3′ cloning site XhoI (not destroyed)
  Sequencing primers: 5′ CMV-F
Terms and licenses: Academic/Nonprofit Terms; Industry Terms: Not Available to Industry
How to cite: pcDNA3 hId1 was a gift from Robert Benezra (Addgene plasmid # 16061 ; http://n2t.net/addgene:16061 ; RRID:Addgene_16061)
