>Addgene plasmid #16061 | pcDNA3 hId1 | addgene partial sequence | sequence record 22421 | CMV-F 5'-CGCAAATGGGCGGTAGGCGTG-3'
AGAGCTCTCTGGCTACTAGAGAACCACTGCTTACTGGCTTATCGAAATTAATACGACTCACTATAGGGAG
ACCCAAGCTTGGTACCGAGCTCGGATCCACTAGTAACGGCCGCCAGTGTGCTGGAATTCGATATCAAGCT
TATCGATACCGGGTCGACATGAAAGTCGCCAGTGGCAGCACCGCCACCGCCGCCGCGGGCCCCAGCTGCG
CGCTGAAGGCCGGCAAGACAGCGAGCGGTGCGGGCGAGGTGGTGCGCTGTCTGTCTGAGCAGAGCGTGGC
CATCTCGCGCTGCGCCGGGGGCGCCGGGGCGCGCCTGCCTGCCCTGCTGGACGAGCAGCAGGTAAACGTG
CTGCTCTACGACATGAACGGCTGTTACTCACGCCTCAAGGAGCTGGTGCCCACCCTGCCCCAGAACCGCA
AGGTGAGCAAGGTGGAGATTCTCCAGCACGTCATCGACTACATCAGGGACCTTCAGTTGGAGCTGAACTC
GGAATCCGAAGTTGGAACCCCCGGGGGCCGAGGGCTGCCGGTCCGGGCTCCGCTCAGCACCCTCAACGGC
GAGATCAGCGCCCTGACGGCCGAGGCGGCATGCGTTCCTGCGGACGATCGCATCTTGTGTCGCTGAGTCG
ACCTCGAGCATGCATCTAGAGGGCCCTATTCTATAGTGTCACCTAAATGCTAGAGCTCGCTGATCAGCCT
CGACTGTG
